>Addgene plasmid #193837 | SpCas9 TadDE | addgene full sequence | sequence record 379985 | Addgene NGS Result
TGACATTGATTATTGACTAGTTATTAATAGTAATCAATTACGGGGTCATTAGTTCATAGCCCATATATGG
AGTTCCGCGTTACATAACTTACGGTAAATGGCCCGCCTGGCTGACCGCCCAACGACCCCCGCCCATTGAC
GTCAATAATGACGTATGTTCCCATAGTAACGCCAATAGGGACTTTCCATTGACGTCAATGGGTGGAGTAT
TTACGGTAAACTGCCCACTTGGCAGTACATCAAGTGTATCATATGCCAAGTACGCCCCCTATTGACGTCA
ATGACGGTAAATGGCCCGCCTGGCATTATGCCCAGTACATGACCTTATGGGACTTTCCTACTTGGCAGTA
CATCTACGTATTAGTCATCGCTATTACCATGGTGATGCGGTTTTGGCAGTACATCAATGGGCGTGGATAG
CGGTTTGACTCACGGGGATTTCCAAGTCTCCACCCCATTGACGTCAATGGGAGTTTGTTTTGGCACCAAA
ATCAACGGGACTTTCCAAAATGTCGTAACAACTCCGCCCCATTGACGCAAATGGGCGGTAGGCGTGTACG
GTGGGAGGTCTATATAAGCAGAGCTGGTTTAGTGAACCGTCAGATCCGCTAGAGATCCGCGGCCGCTAAT
ACGACTCACTATAGGGAGAGCCGCCACCATGAAACGGACAGCCGACGGAAGCGAGTTCGAGTCACCAAAG
AAGAAGCGGAAAGTCAGTTCTGAGGTGGAGTTTTCCCACGAGTACTGGATGAGACATGCCCTGACCCTGG
CCAAGAGGGCACGGGATGAGGGAGAGGCGCCTGTGGGAGCCGTGCTGGTGCTGAACAATAGAGTGATCGG
CGAGGGCTGGAACAGACGTATCGGCCTGCACGACCCAACAGCCCATGCCGAAATTATGGCCCTGAGACAG
GGCGGCCTGGTCATGCAGAACTCCAGACTGATTGACGCCACCCTGTACGTGACATTCGAGCCTTGCGTGA
TGTGCGCCGGCGCCATGATCAACTCTAGGATCGGCCGCGTGGTGTTTGGCGTGAGGAACTCAAAAAGAGG
CGCCGCAGGCTCCCTGATGAACGTGCTGAACTACCCCGGCATGAATCACCGCGTCGAAATTACCGAGGGA
ATCCTGGCAGATGAATGTGCCGCCCTGCTGTGCGATTTCTATCGGATGCCTAGACAGGTGTTCAATGCTC
AGAAGAAGGCCCAGAGCTCCATCAACTCTGGCGGATCTAGCGGAGGATCCTCTGGCAGCGAGACACCAGG
AACAAGCGAGTCAGCAACACCAGAGAGCAGTGGCGGCAGCAGCGGCGGCAGCGACAAGAAGTACAGCATC
GGCCTGGCCATCGGCACCAACTCTGTGGGCTGGGCCGTGATCACCGACGAGTACAAGGTGCCCAGCAAGA
AATTCAAGGTGCTGGGCAACACCGACCGGCACAGCATCAAGAAGAACCTGATCGGAGCCCTGCTGTTCGA
CAGCGGCGAAACAGCCGAGGCCACCCGGCTGAAGAGAACCGCCAGAAGAAGATACACCAGACGGAAGAAC
CGGATCTGCTATCTGCAAGAGATCTTCAGCAACGAGATGGCCAAGGTGGACGACAGCTTCTTCCACAGAC
TGGAAGAGTCCTTCCTGGTGGAAGAGGATAAGAAGCACGAGCGGCACCCCATCTTCGGCAACATCGTGGA
CGAGGTGGCCTACCACGAGAAGTACCCCACCATCTACCACCTGAGAAAGAAACTGGTGGACAGCACCGAC
AAGGCCGACCTGCGGCTGATCTATCTGGCCCTGGCCCACATGATCAAGTTCCGGGGCCACTTCCTGATCG
AGGGCGACCTGAACCCCGACAACAGCGACGTGGACAAGCTGTTCATCCAGCTGGTGCAGACCTACAACCA
GCTGTTCGAGGAAAACCCCATCAACGCCAGCGGCGTGGACGCCAAGGCCATCCTGTCTGCCAGACTGAGC
AAGAGCAGACGGCTGGAAAATCTGATCGCCCAGCTGCCCGGCGAGAAGAAGAATGGCCTGTTCGGAAACC
TGATTGCCCTGAGCCTGGGCCTGACCCCCAACTTCAAGAGCAACTTCGACCTGGCCGAGGATGCCAAACT
GCAGCTGAGCAAGGACACCTACGACGACGACCTGGACAACCTGCTGGCCCAGATCGGCGACCAGTACGCC
GACCTGTTTCTGGCCGCCAAGAACCTGTCCGACGCCATCCTGCTGAGCGACATCCTGAGAGTGAACACCG
AGATCACCAAGGCCCCCCTGAGCGCCTCTATGATCAAGAGATACGACGAGCACCACCAGGACCTGACCCT
GCTGAAAGCTCTCGTGCGGCAGCAGCTGCCTGAGAAGTACAAAGAGATTTTCTTCGACCAGAGCAAGAAC
GGCTACGCCGGCTACATTGACGGCGGAGCCAGCCAGGAAGAGTTCTACAAGTTCATCAAGCCCATCCTGG
AAAAGATGGACGGCACCGAGGAACTGCTCGTGAAGCTGAACAGAGAGGACCTGCTGCGGAAGCAGCGGAC
CTTCGACAACGGCAGCATCCCCCACCAGATCCACCTGGGAGAGCTGCACGCCATTCTGCGGCGGCAGGAA
GATTTTTACCCATTCCTGAAGGACAACCGGGAAAAGATCGAGAAGATCCTGACCTTCCGCATCCCCTACT
ACGTGGGCCCTCTGGCCAGGGGAAACAGCAGATTCGCCTGGATGACCAGAAAGAGCGAGGAAACCATCAC
CCCCTGGAACTTCGAGGAAGTGGTGGACAAGGGCGCTTCCGCCCAGAGCTTCATCGAGCGGATGACCAAC
TTCGATAAGAACCTGCCCAACGAGAAGGTGCTGCCCAAGCACAGCCTGCTGTACGAGTACTTCACCGTGT
ATAACGAGCTGACCAAAGTGAAATACGTGACCGAGGGAATGAGAAAGCCCGCCTTCCTGAGCGGCGAGCA
GAAAAAGGCCATCGTGGACCTGCTGTTCAAGACCAACCGGAAAGTGACCGTGAAGCAGCTGAAAGAGGAC
TACTTCAAGAAAATCGAGTGCTTCGACTCCGTGGAAATCTCCGGCGTGGAAGATCGGTTCAACGCCTCCC
TGGGCACATACCACGATCTGCTGAAAATTATCAAGGACAAGGACTTCCTGGACAATGAGGAAAACGAGGA
CATTCTGGAAGATATCGTGCTGACCCTGACACTGTTTGAGGACAGAGAGATGATCGAGGAACGGCTGAAA
ACCTATGCCCACCTGTTCGACGACAAAGTGATGAAGCAGCTGAAGCGGCGGAGATACACCGGCTGGGGCA
GGCTGAGCCGGAAGCTGATCAACGGCATCCGGGACAAGCAGTCCGGCAAGACAATCCTGGATTTCCTGAA
GTCCGACGGCTTCGCCAACAGAAACTTCATGCAGCTGATCCACGACGACAGCCTGACCTTTAAAGAGGAC
ATCCAGAAAGCCCAGGTGTCCGGCCAGGGCGATAGCCTGCACGAGCACATTGCCAATCTGGCCGGCAGCC
CCGCCATTAAGAAGGGCATCCTGCAGACAGTGAAGGTGGTGGACGAGCTCGTGAAAGTGATGGGCCGGCA
CAAGCCCGAGAACATCGTGATCGAAATGGCCAGAGAGAACCAGACCACCCAGAAGGGACAGAAGAACAGC
CGCGAGAGAATGAAGCGGATCGAAGAGGGCATCAAAGAGCTGGGCAGCCAGATCCTGAAAGAACACCCCG
TGGAAAACACCCAGCTGCAGAACGAGAAGCTGTACCTGTACTACCTGCAGAATGGGCGGGATATGTACGT
GGACCAGGAACTGGACATCAACCGGCTGTCCGACTACGATGTGGACCATATCGTGCCTCAGAGCTTTCTG
AAGGACGACTCCATCGACAACAAGGTGCTGACCAGAAGCGACAAGAACCGGGGCAAGAGCGACAACGTGC
CCTCCGAAGAGGTCGTGAAGAAGATGAAGAACTACTGGCGGCAGCTGCTGAACGCCAAGCTGATTACCCA
GAGAAAGTTCGACAATCTGACCAAGGCCGAGAGAGGCGGCCTGAGCGAACTGGATAAGGCCGGCTTCATC
AAGAGACAGCTGGTGGAAACCCGGCAGATCACAAAGCACGTGGCACAGATCCTGGACTCCCGGATGAACA
CTAAGTACGACGAGAATGACAAGCTGATCCGGGAAGTGAAAGTGATCACCCTGAAGTCCAAGCTGGTGTC
CGATTTCCGGAAGGATTTCCAGTTTTACAAAGTGCGCGAGATCAACAACTACCACCACGCCCACGACGCC
TACCTGAACGCCGTCGTGGGAACCGCCCTGATCAAAAAGTACCCTAAGCTGGAAAGCGAGTTCGTGTACG
GCGACTACAAGGTGTACGACGTGCGGAAGATGATCGCCAAGAGCGAGCAGGAAATCGGCAAGGCTACCGC
CAAGTACTTCTTCTACAGCAACATCATGAACTTTTTCAAGACCGAGATTACCCTGGCCAACGGCGAGATC
CGGAAGCGGCCTCTGATCGAGACAAACGGCGAAACCGGGGAGATCGTGTGGGATAAGGGCCGGGATTTTG
CCACCGTGCGGAAAGTGCTGAGCATGCCCCAAGTGAATATCGTGAAAAAGACCGAGGTGCAGACAGGCGG
CTTCAGCAAAGAGTCTATCCTGCCCAAGAGGAACAGCGATAAGCTGATCGCCAGAAAGAAGGACTGGGAC
CCTAAGAAGTACGGCGGCTTCGACAGCCCCACCGTGGCCTATTCTGTGCTGGTGGTGGCCAAAGTGGAAA
AGGGCAAGTCCAAGAAACTGAAGAGTGTGAAAGAGCTGCTGGGGATCACCATCATGGAAAGAAGCAGCTT
CGAGAAGAATCCCATCGACTTTCTGGAAGCCAAGGGCTACAAAGAAGTGAAAAAGGACCTGATCATCAAG
CTGCCTAAGTACTCCCTGTTCGAGCTGGAAAACGGCCGGAAGAGAATGCTGGCCTCTGCCGGCGAACTGC
AGAAGGGAAACGAACTGGCCCTGCCCTCCAAATATGTGAACTTCCTGTACCTGGCCAGCCACTATGAGAA
GCTGAAGGGCTCCCCCGAGGATAATGAGCAGAAACAGCTGTTTGTGGAACAGCACAAGCACTACCTGGAC
GAGATCATCGAGCAGATCAGCGAGTTCTCCAAGAGAGTGATCCTGGCCGACGCTAATCTGGACAAAGTGC
TGTCCGCCTACAACAAGCACCGGGATAAGCCCATCAGAGAGCAGGCCGAGAATATCATCCACCTGTTTAC
CCTGACCAATCTGGGAGCCCCTGCCGCCTTCAAGTACTTTGACACCACCATCGACCGGAAGAGGTACACC
AGCACCAAAGAGGTGCTGGACGCCACCCTGATCCACCAGAGCATCACCGGCCTGTACGAGACACGGATCG
ACCTGTCTCAGCTGGGAGGTGACAGCGGCGGGAGCGGCGGGAGCGGGGGGAGCACTAATCTGAGCGACAT
CATTGAGAAGGAGACTGGGAAACAGCTGGTCATTCAGGAGTCCATCCTGATGCTGCCTGAGGAGGTGGAG
GAAGTGATCGGCAACAAGCCAGAGTCTGACATCCTGGTGCACACCGCCTACGACGAGTCCACAGATGAGA
ATGTGATGCTGCTGACCTCTGACGCCCCCGAGTATAAGCCTTGGGCCCTGGTCATCCAGGATTCTAACGG
CGAGAATAAGATCAAGATGCTGAGCGGAGGATCCGGAGGATCTGGAGGCAGCACCAACCTGTCTGACATC
ATCGAGAAGGAGACAGGCAAGCAGCTGGTCATCCAGGAGAGCATCCTGATGCTGCCCGAAGAAGTCGAAG
AAGTGATCGGAAACAAGCCTGAGAGCGATATCCTGGTCCATACCGCCTACGACGAGAGTACCGACGAAAA
TGTGATGCTGCTGACATCCGACGCCCCAGAGTATAAGCCCTGGGCTCTGGTCATCCAGGATTCCAACGGA
GAGAACAAAATCAAAATGCTGTCTGGCGGCTCAAAAAGAACCGCCGACGGCAGCGAATTCGAGCCCAAGA
AGAAGAGGAAAGTCTAACCGGTCATCATCACCATCACCATTGAGTTTAAACCCGCTGATCAGCCTCGACT
GTGCCTTCTAGTTGCCAGCCATCTGTTGTTTGCCCCTCCCCCGTGCCTTCCTTGACCCTGGAAGGTGCCA
CTCCCACTGTCCTTTCCTAATAAAATGAGGAAATTGCATCGCATTGTCTGAGTAGGTGTCATTCTATTCT
GGGGGGTGGGGTGGGGCAGGACAGCAAGGGGGAGGATTGGGAAGACAATAGCAGGCATGCTGGGGATGCG
GTGGGCTCTATGGCTTCTGAGGCGGAAAGAACCAGCTGGGGCTCGATACCGTCGACCTCTAGCTAGAGCT
TGGCGTAATCATGGTCATAGCTGTTTCCTGTGTGAAATTGTTATCCGCTCACAATTCCACACAACATACG
AGCCGGAAGCATAAAGTGTAAAGCCTAGGGTGCCTAATGAGTGAGCTAACTCACATTAATTGCGTTGCGC
TCACTGCCCGCTTTCCAGTCGGGAAACCTGTCGTGCCAGCTGCATTAATGAATCGGCCAACGCGCGGGGA
GAGGCGGTTTGCGTATTGGGCGCACTTCCGCTTCCTCGCTCACTGACTCGCTGCGCTCGGTCGTTCGGCT
GCGGCGAGCGGTATCAGCTCACTCAAAGGCGGTAATACGGTTATCCACAGAATCAGGGGATAACGCAGGA
AAGAACATGTGAGCAAAAGGCCAGCAAAAGGCCAGGAACCGTAAAAAGGCCGCGTTGCTGGCGTTTTTCC
ATAGGCTCCGCCCCCCTGACGAGCATCACAAAAATCGACGCTCAAGTCAGAGGTGGCGAAACCCGACAGG
ACTATAAAGATACCAGGCGTTTCCCCCTGGAAGCTCCCTCGTGCGCTCTCCTGTTCCGACCCTGCCGCTT
ACCGGATACCTGTCCGCCTTTCTCCCTTCGGGAAGCGTGGCGCTTTCTCATAGCTCACGCTGTAGGTATC
TCAGTTCGGTGTAGGTCGTTCGCTCCAAGCTGGGCTGTGTGCACGAACCCCCCGTTCAGCCCGACCGCTG
CGCCTTATCCGGTAACTATCGTCTTGAGTCCAACCCGGTAAGACACGACTTATCGCCACTGGCAGCAGCC
ACTGGTAACAGGATTAGCAGAGCGAGGTATGTAGGCGGTGCTACAGAGTTCTTGAAGTGGTGGCCTAACT
ACGGCTACACTAGAAGAACAGTATTTGGTATCTGCGCTCTGCTGAAGCCAGTTACCTTCGGAAAAAGAGT
TGGTAGCTCTTGATCCGGCAAACAAACCACCGCTGGTAGCGGTGGTTTTTTTGTTTGCAAGCAGCAGATT
ACGCGCAGAAAAAAAGGATCTCAAGAAGATCCTTTGATCTTTTCTACGGGGTCTGACACTCAGTGGAACG
AAAACTCACGTTAAGGGATTTTGGTCATGAGATTATCAAAAAGGATCTTCACCTAGATCCTTTTAAATTA
AAAATGAAGTTTTAAATCAATCTAAAGTATATATGAGTAAACTTGGTCTGACAGTTACCAATGCTTAATC
AGTGAGGCACCTATCTCAGCGATCTGTCTATTTCGTTCATCCATAGTTGCCTGACTCCCCGTCGTGTAGA
TAACTACGATACGGGAGGGCTTACCATCTGGCCCCAGTGCTGCAATGATACCGCGGGACCCACGCTCACC
GGCTCCAGATTTATCAGCAATAAACCAGCCAGCCGGAAGGGCCGAGCGCAGAAGTGGTCCTGCAACTTTA
TCCGCCTCCATCCAGTCTATTAATTGTTGCCGGGAAGCTAGAGTAAGTAGTTCGCCAGTTAATAGTTTGC
GCAACGTTGTTGCCATTGCTACAGGCATCGTGGTGTCACGCTCGTCGTTTGGTATGGCTTCATTCAGCTC
CGGTTCCCAACGATCAAGGCGAGTTACATGATCCCCCATGTTGTGCAAAAAAGCGGTTAGCTCCTTCGGT
CCTCCGATCGTTGTCAGAAGTAAGTTGGCCGCAGTGTTATCACTCATGGTTATGGCAGCACTGCATAATT
CTCTTACTGTCATGCCATCCGTAAGATGCTTTTCTGTGACTGGTGAGTACTCAACCAAGTCATTCTGAGA
ATAGTGTATGCGGCGACCGAGTTGCTCTTGCCCGGCGTCAATACGGGATAATACCGCGCCACATAGCAGA
ACTTTAAAAGTGCTCATCATTGGAAAACGTTCTTCGGGGCGAAAACTCTCAAGGATCTTACCGCTGTTGA
GATCCAGTTCGATGTAACCCACTCGTGCACCCAACTGATCTTCAGCATCTTTTACTTTCACCAGCGTTTC
TGGGTGAGCAAAAACAGGAAGGCAAAATGCCGCAAAAAAGGGAATAAGGGCGACACGGAAATGTTGAATA
CTCATACTCTTCCTTTTTCAATATTATTGAAGCATTTATCAGGGTTATTGTCTCATGAGCGGATACATAT
TTGAATGTATTTAGAAAAATAAACAAATAGGGGTTCCGCGCACATTTCCCCGAAAAGTGCCACCTGACGT
CGACGGATCGGGAGATCGATCTCCCGATCCCCTAGGGTCGACTCTCAGTACAATCTGCTCTGATGCCGCA
TAGTTAAGCCAGTATCTGCTCCCTGCTTGTGTGTTGGAGGTCGCTGAGTAGTGCGCGAGCAAAATTTAAG
CTACAACAAGGCAAGGCTTGACCGACAATTGCATGAAGAATCTGCTTAGGGTTAGGCGTTTTGCGCTGCT
TCGCGATGTACGGGCCAGATATACGCGT
Features (pLannotate 1.2.2; 18 found; start..end, strand, type, name):
      2..381     +  enhancer       CMV enhancer: human cytomegalovirus immediate early enhancer
    382..585     +  promoter       CMV promoter: human cytomegalovirus (CMV) immediate early promoter
    627..645     +  promoter       T7 promoter: promoter for bacteriophage T7 RNA polymerase
    719..1210    +  CDS            tadA: TADA_ECOLI - Also known as yfhC. Experimental evidence at protein level: Swiss-Prot protein existence level 1. Catalyzes the deamination of adenosine to inosine at the wobble position 34 of tRNA(Arg2). Essential for cell viability. From Escherichia coli (strain K12).
   1313..2914    +  CDS            dCas9(N): N-terminal portion of catalytically inactive Streptococcus pyogenes dCas9 carrying the D10A mutation (Zetsche et al., 2015)
   2915..5409    +  CDS            Cas9(C) (fragment): C-terminal portion of Streptococcus pyogenes Cas9 (Zetsche et al., 2015)
   5723..5971    +  CDS            UGI: UNGI_BPPB2 - Experimental evidence at protein level: Swiss-Prot protein existence level 1. This protein binds specifically and reversibly to the host uracil-DNA glycosylase, preventing removal of uracil residues from PBS2 DNA by the host uracil-excision repair system. From Bacillus phage PBS2 (Bacteriophage PBS2).
   6089..6313    +  polyA_signal   bGH poly(A) signal: bovine growth hormone polyadenylation signal
   6317..6338    +  promoter       SV40 promoter (fragment): SV40 enhancer and early promoter
   6343..6359    +  misc_feature   MCS (fragment): pBluescript multiple cloning site
   6408..6424    -  protein_bind   lac operator: The lac repressor binds to the lac operator to inhibit transcription in E. coli. This inhibition can be relieved by adding lactose or isopropyl-β-D-thiogalactopyranoside (IPTG). lac repressor encoded by lacI
   6432..6462    -  promoter       lac promoter: promoter for the E. coli lac operon
   6477..6498    -  protein_bind   CAP binding site: CAP binding activates transcription in the presence of cAMP. E. coli catabolite activator protein
   6511..6603    -  CDS            lacI (fragment): lac repressor; lacI; The lac repressor binds to the lac operator to inhibit transcription in E. coli. This inhibition can be relieved by adding lactose or isopropyl-β-D-thiogalactopyranoside (IPTG).
   6786..7374    -  rep_origin     ori: high-copy-number ColE1/pMB1/pBR322/pUC origin of replication
   7545..8405    -  CDS            AmpR: β-lactamase; bla; confers resistance to ampicillin, carbenicillin, and related antibiotics
   8406..8510    -  promoter       AmpR promoter: bla
   8581..8625    -  misc_feature   bom (fragment): basis of mobility region from pBR322
