[The description below was written by a language model from this plasmid's Addgene catalogue record and pLannotate feature annotations shown in this document.]
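Description:
SpCas9 TadDE is a mammalian expression plasmid of roughly 8.8 kb built on a pCMV backbone. It is propagated in E. coli at high copy from a ColE1/pBR322-type origin and selected with ampicillin through the β-lactamase gene and its native promoter. The remaining bacterial elements in the feature table (lac promoter/operator, CAP site, short lacI, SV40 promoter, MCS and bom fragments) appear to be backbone remnants rather than functional parts of the design.

The payload is a single fusion open reading frame of about 5.4 kb, recorded as TadA-DualEditor-Cas9D10A-2xUGI. It is driven by the human CMV immediate early enhancer and promoter and terminated by the bovine growth hormone polyadenylation signal. A T7 promoter lies between the CMV promoter and the coding region, which would also permit in vitro transcription. At the N-terminus is a deaminase domain derived from E. coli TadA, here an evolved variant named as a dual editor. It is followed by Streptococcus pyogenes Cas9 carrying the D10A mutation. The annotation tool labels this half as "dCas9", but the insert name indicates a D10A-only enzyme, which would act as a nickase. Uracil glycosylase inhibitor from phage PBS2 follows at the C-terminus. The insert name specifies two copies, although the automated annotation marks only one, with an unannotated gap upstream that may hold the other. UGI blocks uracil excision repair and so preserves cytosine deamination products.

The plasmid is used to express the TadDE base editor in transfected mammalian cells. No guide RNA cassette is annotated, so a guide would need to be supplied separately. The associated work concerns evolving an adenine base editor toward cytosine base editing.
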