Addgene plasmid #193837: SpCas9 TadDE
Purpose: Express TadDE (with SpCas9) in mammalian cells
Depositing lab: David Liu. Depositing organization: Broad Institute. Publication: Evolution of an adenine base editor into a small, efficient cytosine base editor with low off-target activity. Neugebauer ME, Hsu A, Arbab M, Krasnow NA, McElroy AN, Pandey S, Doman JL, Huang TP, Raguram A, Banskota S, Newby GA, Tolar J, Osborn MJ, Liu DR. Nat Biotechnol. 2022 Nov 10. pii: 10.1038/s41587-022-01533-6. doi: 10.1038/s41587-022-01533-6. PubMed 36357719.
Backbone
  Vector backbone: pCMV with a BR322 origin
  Total vector size (bp): 8780
  Vector type: Mammalian Expression
Growth in bacteria
  Bacterial resistance: Ampicillin, 100 μg/mL
  Growth temperature: 37°C
  Growth strain: DH5alpha
  Copy number: High Copy
Gene/Insert
  Gene/Insert name: TadA-DualEditor-Cas9D10A-2xUGI (alt name: TadDE)
  Insert size (bp): 5380
Terms and licenses: Academic/Nonprofit Terms; Industry Terms: Not Available to Industry
How to cite: SpCas9 TadDE was a gift from David Liu (Addgene plasmid # 193837 ; http://n2t.net/addgene:193837 ; RRID:Addgene_193837)
